>Addgene plasmid #154351 | pcDNA3.1-Ost4-GFP-MTn | addgene full sequence | sequence record 306512 | Addgene NGS Result
GACGGATCGGGAGATCTCCCGATCCCCTATGGTGCACTCTCAGTACAATCTGCTCTGATGCCGCATAGTT
AAGCCAGTATCTGCTCCCTGCTTGTGTGTTGGAGGTCGCTGAGTAGTGCGCGAGCAAAATTTAAGCTACA
ACAAGGCAAGGCTTGACCGACAATTGCATGAAGAATCTGCTTAGGGTTAGGCGTTTTGCGCTGCTTCGCG
ATGTACGGGCCAGATATACGCGTTGACATTGATTATTGACTAGTTATTAATAGTAATCAATTACGGGGTC
ATTAGTTCATAGCCCATATATGGAGTTCCGCGTTACATAACTTACGGTAAATGGCCCGCCTGGCTGACCG
CCCAACGACCCCCGCCCATTGACGTCAATAATGACGTATGTTCCCATAGTAACGCCAATAGGGACTTTCC
ATTGACGTCAATGGGTGGAGTATTTACGGTAAACTGCCCACTTGGCAGTACATCAAGTGTATCATATGCC
AAGTACGCCCCCTATTGACGTCAATGACGGTAAATGGCCCGCCTGGCATTATGCCCAGTACATGACCTTA
TGGGACTTTCCTACTTGGCAGTACATCTACGTATTAGTCATCGCTATTACCATGGTGATGCGGTTTTGGC
AGTACATCAATGGGCGTGGATAGCGGTTTGACTCACGGGGATTTCCAAGTCTCCACCCCATTGACGTCAA
TGGGAGTTTGTTTTGGCACCAAAATCAACGGGACTTTCCAAAATGTCGTAACAACTCCGCCCCATTGACG
CAAATGGGCGGTAGGCGTGTACGGTGGGAGGTCTATATAAGCAGAGCTCTCTGGCTAACTAGAGAACCCA
CTGCTTACTGGCTTATCGAAATTAATACGACTCACTATAGGGAGACCCAAGCTGGCTAGCGTTTAAACTT
AAGCTTGCCACCATGGGT
[108 nt withheld, positions 929-1036]
AGATCTGAAGCAGCTGCGAAGGAAGCAGCTGCGAAGCTGCAGGTGAGCAAGGGCGAGGAGCTGTTCACCG
GGGTGGTGCCCATCCTGGTCGAGCTGGACGGCGACGTAAACGGCCACAAGTTCGGCGTGTCCGGCGAGGG
CGAGGGCGATGCCACCTACGGCAAGCTGACCCTGAAGTTCATCTGCACCACCGGCAAGCTGCCCGTGCCC
TGGCCCACCCTCGTGACCACCCTGACCTACGGCGTGCAGTGCTTCAGCCGCTACCCCGACCACATGAAGC
AGCACGACTTCTTCAAGTCCGCCATGCCCGAAGGCTACGTCCAGGAGCGCACCATCTTCTTCAAGGACGA
CGGCAACTACAAGACCCGCGCCGAGGTGAAGTTCGAGGGCGACACCCTGGTGAACCGCATCGAGCTGAAG
GGCATCGACTTCAAGGAGGACGGCAACATCCTGGGGCACAAGCTGGAGTACAACTACAACAGCCACAACG
TCTATATCATGGCCGACAAGCAGAAGAACGGCATCAAGGTGAACTTCAAGATCCGCCACAACATCGAGGA
CGGCAGCGTGCAGCTCGCCGACCACTACCAGCAGAACACCCCCATCGGCGACGGCCCCGTGCTGCTGCCC
GACAACCACTACCTGAGCACCCAGTCCGCCCTGAGCAAAGACCCCAGCGAGAAGCGCGATCACATGGTCC
TGCTGGAGTTCGTGACCGCCGCCGGGATCACTCTCGGCATGGACGAGCTGTACAAGGAATTCATGGACCC
CGCCTGTGCGTGTGCAGCCGGCGGCGCTTGCGCTTGCGCAGGCGCTTGCGCCTGCGCAGCATGCGCATGT
GCCGCTTGCGCAGCAAGCTGCTGCGCCTGCTGTCCCGTGGGCTGCGCCGCATGTGCCGCAGGCTGTGTCT
GCGCAGGCGCCGCGGACGCGTGCGCGTGCTGTGCCTGACTCGAGTCTAGAGGGCCCGTTTAAACCCGCTG
ATCAGCCTCGACTGTGCCTTCTAGTTGCCAGCCATCTGTTGTTTGCCCCTCCCCCGTGCCTTCCTTGACC
CTGGAAGGTGCCACTCCCACTGTCCTTTCCTAATAAAATGAGGAAATTGCATCGCATTGTCTGAGTAGGT
GTCATTCTATTCTGGGGGGTGGGGTGGGGCAGGACAGCAAGGGGGAGGATTGGGAAGACAATAGCAGGCA
TGCTGGGGATGCGGTGGGCTCTATGGCTTCTGAGGCGGAAAGAACCAGCTGGGGCTCTAGGGGGTATCCC
C
[124 nt withheld, positions 2298-2421]
C
[91 nt withheld, positions 2423-2513]
A
[49 nt withheld, positions 2515-2563]
CCTTTGACGTTGGAGTCCACGTTCTTT
[37 nt withheld, positions 2591-2627]
ACCCTATCTCGGTCTATTCTTTTGATTTATAAGGGATTTTGCCGATTTCGGCCTATTGGTTAAAAAATGA
GCTGATTTAACAAAAATTTAACGCGAATTAATTCTGTGGAATGTGTGTCAGTTAGGGTGTGGAAAGTCCC
CAGGCTCCCCAGCAGGCAGAAGTATGCAAAGCATGCATCTCAATTAGTCAGCAACCAGGTGTGGAAAGTC
CCCAGGCTCCCCAGCAGGCAGAAGTATGCAAAGCATGCATCTCAATTAGTCAGCAACCATAGTCCCGCCC
CTAACTCCGCCCATCCCGCCCCTAACTCCGCCCAGTTCCGCCCATTCTCCGCCCCATGGCTGACTAATTT
TTTTTATTTATGCAGAGGCCGAGGCCGCCTCTGCCTCTGAGCTATTCCAGAAGTAGTGAGGAGGCTTTTT
TGGAGGCCTAGGCTTTTGCAAAAAGCTCCCGGGAGCTTGTATATCCATTTTCGGATCTGATCAAGAGACA
GGATGAGGATCGTTTCGCATGATTGAACAAGATGGATTGCACGCAGGTTCTCCGGCCGCTTGGGTGGAGA
GGCTATTCGGCTATGACTGGGCACAACAGACAATCGGCTGCTCTGATGCCGCCGTGTTCCGGCTGTCAGC
GCAGGGGCGCCCGGTTCTTTTTGTCAAGACCGACCTGTCCGGTGCCCTGAATGAACTGCAGGACGAGGCA
GCGCGGCTATCGTGGCTGGCCACGACGGGCGTTCCTTGCGCAGCTGTGCTCGACGTTGTCACTGAAGCGG
GAAGGGACTGGCTGCTATTGGGCGAAGTGCCGGGGCAGGATCTCCTGTCATCTCACCTTGCTCCTGCCGA
GAAAGTATCCATCATGGCTGATGCAATGCGGCGGCTGCATACGCTTGATCCGGCTACCTGCCCATTCGAC
CACCAAGCGAAACATCGCATCGAGCGAGCACGTACTCGGATGGAAGCCGGTCTTGTCGATCAGGATGATC
TGGACGAAGAGCATCAGGGGCTCGCGCCAGCCGAACTGTTCGCCAGGCTCAAGGCGCGCATGCCCGACGG
CGAGGATCTCGTCGTGACCCATGGCGATGCCTGCTTGCCGAATATCATGGTGGAAAATGGCCGCTTTTCT
GGATTCATCGACTGTGGCCGGCTGGGTGTGGCGGACCGCTATCAGGACATAGCGTTGGCTACCCGTGATA
TTGCTGAAGAGCTTGGCGGCGAATGGGCTGACCGCTTCCTCGTGCTTTACGGTATCGCCGCTCCCGATTC
GCAGCGCATCGCCTTCTATCGCCTTCTTGACGAGTTCTTCTGAGCGGGACTCTGGGGTTCGAAATGACCG
ACCAAGCGACGCCCAACCTGCCATCACGAGATTTCGATTCCACCGCCGCCTTCTATGAAAGGTTGGGCTT
CGGAATCGTTTTCCGGGACGCCGGCTGGATGATCCTCCAGCGCGGGGATCTCATGCTGGAGTTCTTCGCC
CACCCCAACTTGTTTATTGCAGCTTATAATGGTTACAAATAAAGCAATAGCATCACAAATTTCACAAATA
AAGCATTTTTTTCACTGCATTCTAGTTGTGGTTTGTCCAAACTCATCAATGTATCTTATCATGTCTGTAT
ACCGTCGACCTCTAGCTAGAGCTTGGCGTAATCATGGTCATAGCTGTTTCCTGTGTGAAATTGTTATCCG
CTCACAATTCCACACAACATACGAGCCGGAAGCATAAAGTGTAAAGCCTGGGGTGCCTAATGAGTGAGCT
AACTCACATTAATTGCGTTGCGCTCACTGCCCGCTTTCCAGTCGGGAAACCTGTCGTGCCAGCTGCATTA
ATGAATCGGCCAACGCGCGGGGAGAGGCGGTTTGCGTATTGGGCGCTCTTCCGCTTCCTCGCTCACTGAC
TCGCTGCGCTCGGTCGTTCGGCTGCGGCGAGCGGTATCAGCTCACTCAAAGGCGGTAATACGGTTATCCA
CAGAATCAGGGGATAACGCAGGAAAGAACATGTGAGCAAAAGGCCAGCAAAAGGCCAGGAACCGTAAAAA
GGCCGCGTTGCTGGCGTTTTTCCATAGGCTCCGCCCCCCTGACGAGCATCACAAAAATCGACGCTCAAGT
CAGAGGTGGCGAAACCCGACAGGACTATAAAGATACCAGGCGTTTCCCCCTGGAAGCTCCCTCGTGCGCT
CTCCTGTTCCGACCCTGCCGCTTACCGGATACCTGTCCGCCTTTCTCCCTTCGGGAAGCGTGGCGCTTTC
TCATAGCTCACGCTGTAGGTATCTCAGTTCGGTGTAGGTCGTTCGCTCCAAGCTGGGCTGTGTGCACGAA
CCCCCCGTTCAGCCCGACCGCTGCGCCTTATCCGGTAACTATCGTCTTGAGTCCAACCCGGTAAGACACG
ACTTATCGCCACTGGCAGCAGCCACTGGTAACAGGATTAGCAGAGCGAGGTATGTAGGCGGTGCTACAGA
GTTCTTGAAGTGGTGGCCTAACTACGGCTACACTAGAAGAACAGTATTTGGTATCTGCGCTCTGCTGAAG
CCAGTTACCTTCGGAAAAAGAGTTGGTAGCTCTTGATCCGGCAAACAAACCACCGCTGGTAGCGGTGGTT
TTTTTGTTTGCAAGCAGCAGATTACGCGCAGAAAAAAAGGATCTCAAGAAGATCCTTTGATCTTTTCTAC
GGGGTCTGACGCTCAGTGGAACGAAAACTCACGTTAAGGGATTTTGGTCATGAGATTATCAAAAAGGATC
TTCACCTAGATCCTTTTAAATTAAAAATGAAGTTTTAAATCAATCTAAAGTATATATGAGTAAACTTGGT
CTGACAGTTACCAATGCTTAATCAGTGAGGCACCTATCTCAGCGATCTGTCTATTTCGTTCATCCATAGT
TGCCTGACTCCCCGTCGTGTAGATAACTACGATACGGGAGGGCTTACCATCTGGCCCCAGTGCTGCAATG
ATACCGCGAGACCCACGCTCACCGGCTCCAGATTTATCAGCAATAAACCAGCCAGCCGGAAGGGCCGAGC
GCAGAAGTGGTCCTGCAACTTTATCCGCCTCCATCCAGTCTATTAATTGTTGCCGGGAAGCTAGAGTAAG
TAGTTCGCCAGTTAATAGTTTGCGCAACGTTGTTGCCATTGCTACAGGCATCGTGGTGTCACGCTCGTCG
TTTGGTATGGCTTCATTCAGCTCCGGTTCCCAACGATCAAGGCGAGTTACATGATCCCCCATGTTGTGCA
AAAAAGCGGTTAGCTCCTTCGGTCCTCCGATCGTTGTCAGAAGTAAGTTGGCCGCAGTGTTATCACTCAT
GGTTATGGCAGCACTGCATAATTCTCTTACTGTCATGCCATCCGTAAGATGCTTTTCTGTGACTGGTGAG
TACTCAACCAAGTCATTCTGAGAATAGTGTATGCGGCGACCGAGTTGCTCTTGCCCGGCGTCAATACGGG
ATAATACCGCGCCACATAGCAGAACTTTAAAAGTGCTCATCATTGGAAAACGTTCTTCGGGGCGAAAACT
CTCAAGGATCTTACCGCTGTTGAGATCCAGTTCGATGTAACCCACTCGTGCACCCAACTGATCTTCAGCA
TCTTTTACTTTCACCAGCGTTTCTGGGTGAGCAAAAACAGGAAGGCAAAATGCCGCAAAAAAGGGAATAA
GGGCGACACGGAAATGTTGAATACTCATACTCTTCCTTTTTCAATATTATTGAAGCATTTATCAGGGTTA
TTGTCTCATGAGCGGATACATATTTGAATGTATTTAGAAAAATAAACAAATAGGGGTTCCGCGCACATTT
CCCCGAAAAGTGCCACCTGACGTC
Features (pLannotate 1.2.2; 21 found; start..end, strand, type, name):
     28..80      -  misc_feature   bom (fragment): basis of mobility region from pBR322
    235..614     +  enhancer       CMV enhancer: human cytomegalovirus immediate early enhancer
    615..818     +  promoter       CMV promoter: human cytomegalovirus (CMV) immediate early promoter
    814..847     +  LTR            5' LTR (truncated) (fragment): truncated 5' long terminal repeat (LTR) from HIV-1
    863..881     +  promoter       T7 promoter: promoter for bacteriophage T7 RNA polymerase
    929..1036    +  CDS            OST4 (sequence withheld): OST4_CANLF - Experimental evidence at protein level: Swiss-Prot protein existence level 1. Subunit of the oligosaccharyl transferase (OST) complex that catalyzes the initial transfer of a defined glycan (Glc(3)Man(9)GlcNAc(2) in eukaryotes) from the lipid carrier dolichol- pyrophosphate to an asparagine residue within an Asn-X-Ser/Thr consensus motif in nascent polypeptide chains, the first step in protein N-glycosylation. N-glycosylation occurs cotranslationally and the complex associates with the Sec61 complex at the channel-forming translocon complex that mediates protein translocation acro
   1078..1792    +  CDS            EGFP (fragment): the original enhanced GFP (Yang et al., 1996) mammalian codon-optimized
   2028..2252    +  polyA_signal   bGH poly(A) signal: bovine growth hormone polyadenylation signal
   2256..2277    +  promoter       SV40 promoter (fragment): SV40 enhancer and early promoter
   2298..2726    +  rep_origin     f1 ori (sequence partly withheld): f1 bacteriophage origin of replication; arrow indicates direction of (+) strand synthesis
   2740..3069    +  promoter       SV40 promoter: SV40 enhancer and early promoter
   3136..3927    +  CDS            neo: KKA2_KLEPN - Also known as kan, nptII. Experimental evidence at protein level: Swiss-Prot protein existence level 1. Resistance to kanamycin, neomycin, paromomycin, ribostamycin, butirosin and gentamicin B. From Klebsiella pneumoniae.
   3951..4109    +  CDS            ble (fragment): BLE_KLEPN - Experimental evidence at protein level: Swiss-Prot protein existence level 1. Binding protein with a strong affinity to the bleomycin family of antibiotics. Binds to CL990; an antimitotic-antibiotic compound. From Klebsiella pneumoniae.
   4104..4225    +  polyA_signal   SV40 poly(A) signal: SV40 polyadenylation signal
   4298..4314    -  protein_bind   lac operator: The lac repressor binds to the lac operator to inhibit transcription in E. coli. This inhibition can be relieved by adding lactose or isopropyl-β-D-thiogalactopyranoside (IPTG). lac repressor encoded by lacI
   4322..4352    -  promoter       lac promoter: promoter for the E. coli lac operon
   4367..4388    -  protein_bind   CAP binding site: CAP binding activates transcription in the presence of cAMP. E. coli catabolite activator protein
   4401..4493    -  CDS            lacI (fragment): lac repressor; lacI; The lac repressor binds to the lac operator to inhibit transcription in E. coli. This inhibition can be relieved by adding lactose or isopropyl-β-D-thiogalactopyranoside (IPTG).
   4676..5264    -  rep_origin     ori: high-copy-number ColE1/pMB1/pBR322/pUC origin of replication
   5435..6295    -  CDS            AmpR: β-lactamase; bla; confers resistance to ampicillin, carbenicillin, and related antibiotics
   6296..6400    -  promoter       AmpR promoter: bla
