[The description below was written by a language model from this plasmid's Addgene catalogue record and pLannotate feature annotations shown in this document.]
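Description:
pcDNA3.1-Ost4-GFP-MTn is a 6.4 kb mammalian expression plasmid built on the pcDNA3.1 backbone. It is propagated in E. coli at high copy through a ColE1/pUC-type origin and selected with ampicillin via the β-lactamase gene. An f1 origin is also present, which allows single-stranded DNA production. For selection in mammalian cells, an SV40 enhancer/early promoter drives a neomycin phosphotransferase gene terminated by an SV40 polyadenylation signal, conferring G418 resistance. Small annotated fragments such as the lac promoter/operator, lacI, ble, bom and a short HIV-1 LTR match appear to be backbone remnants or incidental hits rather than functional parts.

The expression cassette uses the human cytomegalovirus immediate early enhancer and promoter, followed by a T7 promoter, and ends with the bovine growth hormone polyadenylation signal. The annotated coding regions are OST4, a small subunit of the oligosaccharyltransferase complex that works alongside the Sec61 translocon in N-glycosylation, followed by EGFP. The catalogue lists the insert as MTn with GFP fused at its N terminus, which fits the order given in the plasmid name. The feature table does not annotate MTn, but an unannotated gap of about 235 nt between the end of EGFP and the bGH poly(A) signal is where it would be expected to lie. The record gives no species or definition for MTn. The associated publication title concerns genetically encoded tags for direct synthesis of EM-visible gold nanoparticles in cells, so the construct presumably expresses an Ost4 fusion in which GFP provides fluorescence and MTn serves as the electron microscopy tag.
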