Addgene plasmid #154351: pcDNA3.1-Ost4-GFP-MTn
Purpose: Mammalian expression of MTn
Depositing lab: Wanzhong He. Publication: Genetically encoded tags for direct synthesis of EM-visible gold nanoparticles in cells. Jiang Z, Jin X, Li Y, Liu S, Liu XM, Wang YY, Zhao P, Cai X, Liu Y, Tang Y, Sun X, Liu Y, Hu Y, Li M, Cai G, Qi X, Chen S, Du LL, He W. Nat Methods. 2020 Sep;17(9):937-946. doi: 10.1038/s41592-020-0911-z. Epub 2020 Aug 10. PubMed 32778831.
Backbone
  Vector backbone: pcDNA3.1
  Vector type: Mammalian Expression
  Selectable markers: Neomycin (select with G418)
Growth in bacteria
  Bacterial resistance: Ampicillin, 100 μg/mL
  Growth temperature: 37°C
  Growth strain: DH5alpha
  Copy number: High Copy
Gene/Insert
  Gene/Insert name: MTn
  Species: Unspecified
  Tag / fusion protein: GFP (N terminal on insert)
  Cloning method: Restriction Enzyme; 5′ cloning site Unknown (unknown if destroyed)
Terms and licenses: Academic/Nonprofit Terms; Industry Terms: Not Available to Industry
How to cite: pcDNA3.1-Ost4-GFP-MTn was a gift from Wanzhong He (Addgene plasmid # 154351 ; http://n2t.net/addgene:154351 ; RRID:Addgene_154351)
