>Addgene plasmid #154351 | pcDNA3.1-Ost4-GFP-MTn | depositor partial sequence | sequence record 298703 | MTn
ATGGACCCCGCCTGTGCGTGTGCAGCCGGCGGCGCTTGCGCTTGCGCAGGCGCTTGCGCCTGCGCAGCAT
GCGCATGTGCCGCTTGCGCAGCAAGCTGCTGCGCCTGCTGTCCCGTGGGCTGCGCCGCATGTGCCGCAGG
CTGTGTCTGCGCAGGCGCCGCGGACGCGTGCGCGTGCTGTGCC
